>Addgene plasmid #58541 | HSC1-HS4-D4Z4c-GiP | depositor full sequence | sequence record 90716 | HSC1-HS4-D4Z4c-GiP sequence 10065 bps
TGAAAGACCCCACCTGTAGGTTTGGCAAGCTAGCTTAAGTAACGCCATTTTGCAAGGCATGGAAAATACA
TAACTGAGAATAGAGAAGTTCAGATCAAGGTTAGGAACAGAGAGACAGCAGAATATGGGCCAAACAGGAT
ATCTGTGGTAAGCAGTTCCTGCCCCGGCTCAGGGCCAAGAACAGATGGTCCCCAGATGCGGTCCCGCCCT
CAGCAGTTTCTAGAGAACCATCAGATGTTTCCAGGGTGCCCCAAGGACCTGAAATGACCCTGTGCCTTAT
TTGAACTAACCAATCAGTTCGCTTCTCGCTTCTGTTCGCGCGCTTCTGCTCCCCGAGCTCAATAAAAGAG
CCCACAACCCCTCACTCGGCGCGCCAGTCCTCCGATAGACTGCGTCGCCCGGGTACCCGTATTCCCAATA
AAGCCTCTTGCTGTTTGCATCCGAATCGTGGACTCGCTGATCCTTGGGAGGGTCTCCTCAGATTGATTGA
CTGCCCACCTCGGGGGTCTTTCATTTGGAGGTTCCACCGAGATTTGGAGACCCCTGCCCAGGGACCACCG
ACCCCCCCGCCGGGAGGTAAGCTGGCCAGCGGTCGTTTCGTGTCTGTCTCTGTCTTTGTGCGTGTTTGTG
CCGGCATCTAATGTTTGCGCCTGCGTCTGTACTAGTTAGCTAACTAGCTCTGTATCTGGCGGACCCGTGG
TGGAACTGACGAGTTCTGAACACCCGGCCGCAACCCTGGGAGACGTCCCAGGGACTTTGGGGGCCGTTTT
TGTGGCCCGACCTGAGGAAGGGAGTCGATGTGGAATCCGACCCCGTCAGGATATGTGGTTCTGGTAGGAG
ACGAGAACCTAAAACAGTTCCCGCCTCCGTCTGAATTTTTGCTTTCGGTTTGGAACCGAAGCCGCGCGTC
TTGTCTGCTGCAGCGCTGCAGCATCGTTCTGTGTTGTCTCTGTCTGACTGTGTTTCTGTATTTGTCTGAA
AATTAGGGCCAGACTGTTACCACTCCCTTAAGTTTGACCTTAGGTCACTGGAAAGATGTCGAGCGGATCG
CTCACAACCAGTCGGTAGATGTCAAGAAGAGACGTTGGGTTACCTTCTGCTCTGCAGAATGGCCAACCTT
TAACGTCGGATGGCCGCGAGACGGCACCTTTAACCGAGACCTCATCACCCAGGTTAAGATCAAGGTCTTT
TCACCTGGCCCGCATGGACACCCAGACCAGGTCCCCTACATCGTGACCTGGGAAGCCTTGGCTTTTGACC
CCCCTCCCTGGGTCAAGCCCTTTGTACACCCTAAGCCTCCGCCTCCTCTTCCTCCATCCGCCCCGTCTCT
CCCCCTTGAACCTCCTCGTTCGACCCCGCCTCGATCCTCCCTTTATCCAGCCCTCACTCCTTCTCTAGGC
GCCGGAATTCGTTCCTCCTGGCTGCACCTGCCGCAGTGCACAGTCCGGCTGAGGTGCACGGGAGCCCGCC
GGCCTCTCTCTGCCCGCGTCCGTCCGTGAAATTCCGGCCGGGGCTCACCGCGATGGCCCTCCCGACACCC
TCGGACAGCACCCTCCCCGCGGAAGCCCGGGGACGAGGACGGCCACGGAGACTCGTTTGGACCCCGAGCC
AAAGCGAGGCCCTGCGAGCCTGCTTTGAGCGGAACCCGTACCCGGGCATCGCCACCAGAGAACGGCTGGC
CCAGGCCATCGGCATTCCGGAGCCCAGGGTCCAGATTTGGTTTCAGAATGAGAGGTCACGCCAGCTGAGG
CAGCACCGGCGGGAATCTCGGCCCTGGCCCGGGAGACGCGGCCCGCCAGAAGGCCGGCGAAAGCGGACCG
CCGTCACCGGATCCCAGACCGCCCTGCTCCTCCGAGCCTTTGAGAAGGATCGCTTTCCAGGCATCGCCGC
CCGGGAGGAGCTGGCCAGAGAGACGGGCCTCCCGGAGTCCAGGATTCAGATCTGGTTTCAGAATCGAAGG
GCCAGGCACCCGGGACAGGGTGGCAGGGCGCCCGCGCAGGCAGGCGGCCTGTGCAGCGCGGCCCCCGGCG
GGGGTCACCCTGCTCCCTCGTGGGTCGCCTTCGCCCACACCGGCGCGTGGGGAACGGGGCTTCCCGCACC
CCACGTGCCCTGCGCGCCTGGGGCTCTCCCACAGGGGGCTTTCGTGAGCCAGGCAGCGAGGGCCGCCCCC
GCGCTGCAGCCCAGCCAGGCCGCGCCGGCAGAGGGGGTCTCCCAACCTGCCCCGGCGCGCGGGGATTTCG
CCTACGCCGCCCCGGCTCCTCCGGAGCCGGGGCGCTCTCCCACCCTCAGGCTCCTCGGTGGCCTCCGCAC
CCGGGCAAAAGCCGGGAGGACCGGGACCCGCAGCGCGACGGCCTGCCGGGCCCCTGCGCGGTGGCACAGC
CTGGGCCCGCTCAAGCGGGGCCGCAGGCCAAGGGGTGCTTGCGCCACCCACGTCCCAGGGGAGTCCGTGG
TGGGGCTGGGGCCGGGGTCCCCAGGTCGCCGGGGCGGCGTGGGAACCCCAAGCCGGGGCAGCTCCACCTC
CCCAGCCCGCGCCCCCGGGACGCCTCCGCCTCCGCGCGGCAGGGGCAGATGCAAGGCATCCCGGCGCCCT
CCCAGGCGCTCCAGGAGCCGGCGCCCTGGTCTGCACTCCCCTGCGGCCTGCTGCTGGATGAGCTCCTGGC
GAGCCCGGAGTTTCTGCAGCAGGCGCAACCTCTCCTAGAAACGGAGGCCCCGGGGGAGCTGGAGGAACAA
GCTTTGCAAAGATGGATAAAGTTTTAAACAGAGAGGAATCTTTGCAGCTAATGGACCTTCTAGGTCTTGA
AAGGAGTGGGAATTGGCTCCGGTGCCCGTCAGTGGGCAGAGCGCACATCGCCCACAGTCCCCGAGAAGTT
GGGGGGAGGGGTCGGCAATTGAACCGGTGCCTAGAGAAGGTGGCGCGGGGTAAACTGGGAAAGTGATGTC
GTGTACTGGCTCCGCCTTTTTCCCGAGGGTGGGGGAGAACCGTATATAAGTGCAGTAGTCGCCGTGAACG
TTCTTTTTCGCAACGGGTTTGCCGCCAGAACACAGGTAAGTGCCGTGTGTGGTTCCCGCGGGCCTGGCCT
CTTTACGGGTTATGGCCCTTGCGTGCCTTGAATTACTTCCACGCCCCTGGCTGCAGTACGTGATTCTTGA
TCCCGAGCTTCGGGTTGGAAGTGGGTGGGAGAGTTCGAGGCCTTGCGCTTAAGGAGCCCCTTCGCCTCGT
GCTTGAGTTGAGGCCTGGCCTGGGCGCTGGGGCCGCCGCGTGCGAATCTGGTGGCACCTTCGCGCCTGTC
TCGCTGCTTTCGATAAGTCTCTAGCCATTTAAAATTTTTGATGACCTGCTGCGACGCTTTTTTTCTGGCA
AGATAGTCTTGTAAATGCGGGCCAAGATCTGCACACTGGTATTTCGGTTTTTGGGGCCGCGGGCGGCGAC
GGGGCCCGTGCGTCCCAGCGCACATGTTCGGCGAGGCGGGGCCTGCGAGCGCGGCCACCGAGAATCGGAC
GGGGGTAGTCTCAAGCTGGCCGGCCTGCTCTGGTGCCTGGCCTCGCGCCGCCGTGTATCGCCCCGCCCTG
GGCGGCAAGGCTGGCCCGGTCGGCACCAGTTGCGTGAGCGGAAAGATGGCCGCTTCCCGGCCCTGCTGCA
GGGAGCTCAAAATGGAGGACGCGGCGCTCGGGAGAGCGGGCGGGTGAGTCACCCACACAAAGGAAAAGGG
CCTTTCCGTCCTCAGCCGTCGCTTCATGTGACTCCACGGAGTACCGGGCGCCGTCCAGGCACCTCGATTA
GTTCTCGAGCTTTTGGAGTACGTCGTCTTTAGGTTGGGGGGAGGGGTTTTATGCGATGGAGTTTCCCCAC
ACTGAGTGGGTGGAGACTGAAGTTAGGCCAGCTTGGCACTTGATGTAATTCTCCTTGGAATTTGCCCTTT
TTGAGTTTGGATCTTGGTTCATTCTCAAGCCTCAGACAGTGGTTCAAAGTTTTTTTCTTCCATTTCAGGT
GTCGTGAGAATTAGCCATGGTGAGCAAGGGCGAGGAGCTGTTCACCGGGGTGGTGCCCATCCTGGTCGAG
CTGGACGGCGACGTAAACGGCCACAAGTTCAGCGTGTCCGGCGAGGGCGAGGGCGATGCCACCTACGGCA
AGCTGACCCTGAAGTTCATCTGCACCACCGGCAAGCTGCCCGTGCCCTGGCCCACCCTCGTGACCACCCT
GACCTACGGCGTGCAGTGCTTCAGCCGCTACCCCGACCACATGAAGCAGCACGACTTCTTCAAGTCCGCC
ATGCCCGAAGGCTACGTCCAGGAGCGCACCATCTTCTTCAAGGACGACGGCAACTACAAGACCCGCGCCG
AGGTGAAGTTCGAGGGCGACACCCTGGTGAACCGCATCGAGCTGAAGGGCATCGACTTCAAGGAGGACGG
CAACATCCTGGGGCACAAGCTGGAGTACAACTACAACAGCCACAACGTCTATATCATGGCCGACAAGCAG
AAGAACGGCATCAAGGTGAACTTCAAGATCCGCCACAACATCGAGGACGGCAGCGTGCAGCTCGCCGACC
ACTACCAGCAGAACACCCCCATCGGCGACGGCCCCGTGCTGCTGCCCGACAACCACTACCTGAGCACCCA
GTCCGCCCTGAGCAAAGACCCCAACGAGAAGCGCGATCACATGGTCCTGCTGGAGTTCGTGACCGCCGCC
GGGATCACTCTCGGCATGGACGAGCTGTACAAGTAAAGCGGCCAACCTCGACGTTATTCCCTTCGATCGA
ATTCCGCCCCTCTCCCTCCCCCCCCCCTAACGTTACTGGCCGAAGCCGCTTGGAATAAGGCCGGTGTGCG
TTTGTCTATATGTTATTTTCCACCATATTGCCGTCTTTTGGCAATGTGAGGGCCCGGAAACCTGGCCCTG
TCTTCTTGACGAGCATTCCTAGGGGTCTTTCCCCTCTCGCCAAAGGAATGCAAGGTCTGTTGAATGTCGT
GAAGGAAGCAGTTCCTCTGGAAGCTTCTTGAAGACAAACAACGTCTGTAGCGACCCTTTGCAGGCAGCGG
AACCCCCCACCTGGCGACAGGTGCCTCTGCGGCCAAAAGCCACGTGTATAAGATACACCTGCAAAGGCGG
CACAACCCCAGTGCCACGTTGTGAGTTGGATAGTTGTGGAAAGAGTCAAATGGCTCTCCTCAAGCGTATT
CAACAAGGGGCTGAAGGATGCCCAGAAGGTACCCCATTGTATGGGATCTGATCTGGGGCCTCGGTGCACA
TGCTTTACATGTGTTTAGTCGAGGTTAAAAAACGTCTAGGCCCCCCGAACCACGGGGACGTGGTTTTCCT
TTGAAAAACACGATGATAATATGGCCACAACCATGACCGAGTACAAGCCCACGGTGCGCCTCGCCACCCG
CGACGACGTCCCCCGGGCCGTACGCACCCTCGCCGCCGCGTTCGCCGACTACCCCGCCACGCGCCACACC
GTCGATCCGGACCGCCACATCGAGCGGGTCACCGAGCTGCAAGAACTCTTCCTCACGCGCGTCGGGCTCG
ACATCGGCAAGGTGTGGGTCGCGGACGACGGCGCCGCGGTGGCGGTCTGGACCACGCCGGAGAGCGTCGA
AGCGGGGGCGGTGTTCGCCGAGATCGGCCCGCGCATGGCCGAGTTGAGCGGTTCCCGGCTGGCCGCGCAG
CAACAGATGGAAGGCCTCCTGGCGCCGCACCGGCCCAAGGAGCCCGCGTGGTTCCTGGCCACCGTCGGCG
TCTCGCCCGACCACCAGGGCAAGGGTCTGGGCAGCGCCGTCGTGCTCCCCGGAGTGGAGGCGGCCGAGCG
CGCCGGGGTGCCCGCCTTCCTGGAGACCTCCGCGCCCCGCAACCTCCCCTTCTACGAGCGGCTCGGCTTC
ACCGTCACCGCCGACGTCGAGGTGCCCGAAGGACCGCGCACCTGGTGCATGACCCGCAAGCCCGGTGCCT
GACGCCCGCCCCACGACCCGCAGCGCCCGACCGAAAGGAGCGCACGACCCCATGCATCGATCATATGGAT
AAAATAAAAGATTTTATTTAGTCTCCAGAAAAAGGGGGGAATGAAAGACCCCACCTGTAGGTTTGGCAAG
CTAGGAGCTCTCCCATATGGTCGACGGTATCGCCGGGGATCTATAACTTCGTATAATGTATGCTATACGA
AGTTATAGATCCTCTAGCGATAAGCTTGATATCGAATTCGAGTTGGCGCGCCTGTCATTCTAAATCTCTC
TTTCAGCCTAAAGCTTTTTCCCCGTATCCCCCCAGGTGTCTGCAGGCTCAAAGAGCAGCGAGAAGCGTTC
AGAGGAAAGCGATCCCGTGCCACCTTCCCCGTGCCCGGGCTGTCCCCGCACGCTGCCGGCTCGGGGATGC
GGGGGGAGCGCCGGACCGGAGCGGAGCCCCGGGCGGCTCGCTGCTGCCCCCTAGCGGGGGAGGGACGTAA
TTACATCCCTGGGGGCTTTGGGAGGGGGCTGTCCCCGTGAGCTCCCAGGCGCGCCTGTCATTCTAAATCT
CTCTTTCAGCCTAAAGCTTTTTCCCCGTATCCCCCCAGGTGTCTGCAGGCTCAAAGAGCAGCGAGAAGCG
TTCAGAGGAAAGCGATCCCGTGCCACCTTCCCCGTGCCCGGGCTGTCCCCGCACGCTGCCGGCTCGGGGA
TGCGGGGGGAGCGCCGGACCGGAGCGGAGCCCCGGGCGGCTCGCTGCTGCCCCCTAGCGGGGGAGGGACG
TAATTACATCCCTGGGGGCTTTGGGGGGGGGCTGTCCCCGTGAGCTCAATAAAAGAGCCCACAACCCCTC
ACTCGGCGCGCCAGTCCTCCGATAGACTGCGTCGCCCGGGTACCCGTGTATCCAATAAACCCTCTTGCAG
TTGCATCCGACTTGTGGTCTCGCTGTTCCTTGGGAGGGTCTCCTCTGAGTGATTGACTACCCGTCAGCGG
GGGTCTTTCATGGGTAACAGTTTCTTGAAGTTGGAGAACAACATTCTGAGGGTAGGAGTCGAATATTAAG
TAATCCTGACTCAATTAGCCACTGTTTTGAATCCACATACTCCAATACTCCTGAAATAGTTCATTATGGA
CAGCGCAGAAGAGCTGGGGAGAATTAATTCGTAATCATGGTCATAGCTGTTTCCTGTGTGAAATTGTTAT
CCGCTCACAATTCCACACAACATACGAGCCGGAAGCATAAAGTGTAAAGCCTGGGGTGCCTAATGAGTGA
GCTAACTCACATTAATTGCGTTGCGCTCACTGCCCGCTTTCCAGTCGGGAAACCTGTCGTGCCAGCTGCA
TTAATGAATCGGCCAACGCGCGGGGAGAGGCGGTTTGCGTATTGGGCGCTCTTCCGCTTCCTCGCTCACT
GACTCGCTGCGCTCGGTCGTTCGGCTGCGGCGAGCGGTATCAGCTCACTCAAAGGCGGTAATACGGTTAT
CCACAGAATCAGGGGATAACGCAGGAAAGAACATGTGAGCAAAAGGCCAGCAAAAGGCCAGGAACCGTAA
AAAGGCCGCGTTGCTGGCGTTTTTCCATAGGCTCCGCCCCCCTGACGAGCATCACAAAAATCGACGCTCA
AGTCAGAGGTGGCGAAACCCGACAGGACTATAAAGATACCAGGCGTTTCCCCCTGGAAGCTCCCTCGTGC
GCTCTCCTGTTCCGACCCTGCCGCTTACCGGATACCTGTCCGCCTTTCTCCCTTCGGGAAGCGTGGCGCT
TTCTCATAGCTCACGCTGTAGGTATCTCAGTTCGGTGTAGGTCGTTCGCTCCAAGCTGGGCTGTGTGCAC
GAACCCCCCGTTCAGCCCGACCGCTGCGCCTTATCCGGTAACTATCGTCTTGAGTCCAACCCGGTAAGAC
ACGACTTATCGCCACTGGCAGCAGCCACTGGTAACAGGATTAGCAGAGCGAGGTATGTAGGCGGTGCTAC
AGAGTTCTTGAAGTGGTGGCCTAACTACGGCTACACTAGAAGGACAGTATTTGGTATCTGCGCTCTGCTG
AAGCCAGTTACCTTCGGAAAAAGAGTTGGTAGCTCTTGATCCGGCAAACAAACCACCGCTGGTAGCGGTG
GTTTTTTTGTTTGCAAGCAGCAGATTACGCGCAGAAAAAAAGGATCTCAAGAAGATCCTTTGATCTTTTC
TACGGGGTCTGACGCTCAGTGGAACGAAAACTCACGTTAAGGGATTTTGGTCATGAGATTATCAAAAAGG
ATCTTCACCTAGATCCTTTTAAATTAAAAATGAAGTTTTAAATCAATCTAAAGTATATATGAGTAAACTT
GGTCTGACAGTTACCAATGCTTAATCAGTGAGGCACCTATCTCAGCGATCTGTCTATTTCGTTCATCCAT
AGTTGCCTGACTCCCCGTCGTGTAGATAACTACGATACGGGAGGGCTTACCATCTGGCCCCAGTGCTGCA
ATGATACCGCGAGACCCACGCTCACCGGCTCCAGATTTATCAGCAATAAACCAGCCAGCCGGAAGGGCCG
AGCGCAGAAGTGGTCCTGCAACTTTATCCGCCTCCATCCAGTCTATTAATTGTTGCCGGGAAGCTAGAGT
AAGTAGTTCGCCAGTTAATAGTTTGCGCAACGTTGTTGCCATTGCTACAGGCATCGTGGTGTCACGCTCG
TCGTTTGGTATGGCTTCATTCAGCTCCGGTTCCCAACGATCAAGGCGAGTTACATGATCCCCCATGTTGT
GCAAAAAAGCGGTTAGCTCCTTCGGTCCTCCGATCGTTGTCAGAAGTAAGTTGGCCGCAGTGTTATCACT
CATGGTTATGGCAGCACTGCATAATTCTCTTACTGTCATGCCATCCGTAAGATGCTTTTCTGTGACTGGT
GAGTACTCAACCAAGTCATTCTGAGAATAGTGTATGCGGCGACCGAGTTGCTCTTGCCCGGCGTCAATAC
GGGATAATACCGCGCCACATAGCAGAACTTTAAAAGTGCTCATCATTGGAAAACGTTCTTCGGGGCGAAA
ACTCTCAAGGATCTTACCGCTGTTGAGATCCAGTTCGATGTAACCCACTCGTGCACCCAACTGATCTTCA
GCATCTTTTACTTTCACCAGCGTTTCTGGGTGAGCAAAAACAGGAAGGCAAAATGCCGCAAAAAAGGGAA
TAAGGGCGACACGGAAATGTTGAATACTCATACTCTTCCTTTTTCAATATTATTGAAGCATTTATCAGGG
TTATTGTCTCATGAGCGGATACATATTTGAATGTATTTAGAAAAATAAACAAATAGGGGTTCCGCGCACA
TTTCCCCGAAAAGTGCCACCTGACGTCTAAGAAACCATTATTATCATGACATTAACCTATAAAAATAGGC
GTATCACGAGGCCCTTTCGTCTCGCGCGTTTCGGTGATGACGGTGAAAACCTCTGACACATGCAGCTCCC
GGAGACGGTCACAGCTTGTCTGTAAGCGGATGCCGGGAGCAGACAAGCCCGTCAGGGCGCGTCAGCGGGT
GTTGGCGGGTGTCGGGGCTGGCTTAACTATGCGGCATCAGAGCAGATTGTACTGAGAGTGCACCATATGC
GGTGTGAAATACCGCACAGATGCGTAAGGAGAAAATACCGCATCAGGCGCCATTCGCCATTCAGGCTGCG
CAACTGTTGGGAAGGGCGATCGGTGCGGGCCTCTTCGCTATTACGCCAGCTGGCGAAAGGGGGATGTGCT
GCAAGGCGATTAAGTTGGGTAACGCCAGGGTTTTCCCAGTCACGACGTTGTAAAACGACGGCGCAAGGAA
TGGTGCATGCAAGGAGATGGCGCCCAACAGTCCCCCGGCCACGGGGCCTGCCACCATACCCACGCCGAAA
CAAGCGCTCATGAGCCCGAAGTGGCGAGCCCGATCTTCCCCATCGGTGATGTCGGCGATATAGGCGCCAG
CAACCGCACCTGTGGCGCCGGTGATGCCGGCCACGATGCGTCCGGCGTAGAGGCGATTAGTCCAATTTGT
TAAAGACAGGATATCAGTGGTCCAGGCTCTAGTTTTGACTCAACAATATCACCAGCTGAAGCCTATAGAG
TACGAGCCATAGATAAAATAAAAGATTTTATTTAGTCTCCAGAAAAAGGGGGGAA
Features (pLannotate 1.2.2; 25 found; start..end, strand, type, name):
    579..920     +  misc_feature   MESV Ψ: packaging signal of murine embryonic stem cell virus
    987..1403    +  CDS            gag (truncated): truncated Moloney murine leukemia virus (MMLV) gag gene lacking the start codon
   1523..2551    +  CDS            DUX4L9 (fragment): DUX4C_HUMAN - Also known as DUX4C. Experimental evidence at protein level: Swiss-Prot protein existence level 1. May be involved in transcriptional regulation (By similarity). Down-regulates MYOD1 expression and may up-regulate MYF5 expression. May regulate microRNA (miRNA) transcription, upregulating the expression of some myogenic miRNAs, including MIR1-1, MIR133A2, MIR133B and MIR206. Impairs the differentiation of myoblasts and may be involved in muscle regeneration. From Homo sapiens (Human).
   2742..2808    +  CDS            small t antigen (fragment): SV40 (simian virus 40) small t antigen
   2816..3997    +  promoter       EF-1α promoter: strong constitutive promoter for human elongation factor EF-1α
   4007..4726    +  CDS            EGFP: the original enhanced GFP (Yang et al., 1996) mammalian codon-optimized
   4767..5339    +  misc_feature   IRES: internal ribosome entry site (IRES) of the encephalomyocarditis virus (EMCV)
   5353..5952    +  CDS            PuroR: puromycin N-acetyltransferase; pac from Streptomyces alboniger; confers resistance to puromycin
   6060..6094    +  LTR            3' LTR (ΔU3) (fragment): self-inactivating 3' long terminal repeat (LTR) from Moloney murine leukemia virus
   6133..6166    -  protein_bind   loxP: Cre-mediated recombination occurs in the 8-bp core sequence (GCATACAT). Cre recombinase
   6178..6199    -  misc_feature   MCS (fragment): pBluescript multiple cloning site
   6762..6941    +  LTR            3' LTR (ΔU3) (fragment): self-inactivating 3' long terminal repeat (LTR) from Moloney murine leukemia virus
   7134..7150    -  protein_bind   lac operator: The lac repressor binds to the lac operator to inhibit transcription in E. coli. This inhibition can be relieved by adding lactose or isopropyl-β-D-thiogalactopyranoside (IPTG). lac repressor encoded by lacI
   7158..7188    -  promoter       lac promoter: promoter for the E. coli lac operon
   7203..7224    -  protein_bind   CAP binding site: CAP binding activates transcription in the presence of cAMP. E. coli catabolite activator protein
   7237..7329    -  CDS            lacI (fragment): lac repressor; lacI; The lac repressor binds to the lac operator to inhibit transcription in E. coli. This inhibition can be relieved by adding lactose or isopropyl-β-D-thiogalactopyranoside (IPTG).
   7512..8100    -  rep_origin     ori: high-copy-number ColE1/pMB1/pBR322/pUC origin of replication
   8271..9131    -  CDS            AmpR: β-lactamase; bla; confers resistance to ampicillin, carbenicillin, and related antibiotics
   9132..9236    -  promoter       AmpR promoter: bla
   9331..9366    +  CDS            rop (fragment): Rop protein, which maintains plasmids at low copy number; rop
   9468..9567    +  misc_feature   bom (fragment): basis of mobility region from pBR322
   9573..9722    -  CDS            lacZα (fragment): LacZα fragment of β-galactosidase; lacZ fragment
   9722..9923    -  CDS            TcR (fragment): tetracycline efflux protein; tet; confers resistance to tetracycline
   9924..10022   +  CDS            env (fragment): murine leukemia virus gPr80 envelope polyprotein precursor; env; proteolytically cleaved into gp70SU and p15TM subunits
  10064..515     +  LTR            5' LTR (across the origin): 5' long terminal repeat from murine embryonic stem cell virus
