[The description below was written by a language model from this plasmid's Addgene catalogue record and pLannotate feature annotations shown in this document.]
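Description:
HSC1-HS4-D4Z4c-GiP is a 10,065 bp gammaretroviral expression vector built on the HSC1 backbone and derived from the parental HSC1-GiP construct. It is propagated in E. coli as a high-copy plasmid through a ColE1/pUC-type origin and an ampicillin resistance gene. The remaining bacterial annotations (lac promoter/operator and fragments of lacI, lacZα, rop, bom and TcR) appear to be backbone remnants with no role in the payload. The viral portion comprises a murine embryonic stem cell virus 5' LTR, the MESV Ψ packaging signal and a truncated, start-codon-less MMLV gag segment that supports encapsidation. At the other end is a self-inactivating ΔU3 3' LTR, so after integration transcription depends on the internal promoter rather than on LTR enhancers.

The internal cassette uses the human EF-1α promoter to drive EGFP, followed by an EMCV IRES and the puromycin N-acetyltransferase gene. One bicistronic transcript therefore provides both a fluorescent readout and drug selection in transduced mammalian cells. Two insulator elements are combined in this version. A partial human D4Z4 repeat (D4Z4-c), which the annotation software labels as a DUX4-like fragment, sits directly upstream of the EF-1α promoter. According to the record, two copies of the HS4 insulator core lie inside the 3' LTR. These are not annotated by name, but the 3' LTR is detected as two separated fragments flanking a loxP site and a polylinker remnant, consistent with an insertion there. An element in the 3' LTR would be copied to both proviral ends during reverse transcription. The associated study concerns the kinetics and epigenetics of retroviral silencing in mouse embryonic stem cells, so the vector likely serves to test how these insulators affect sustained EGFP expression.
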