Addgene plasmid #58541: HSC1-HS4-D4Z4c-GiP
Purpose: Derived from HSC1-GiP where 2 copies of the HS4 insulator core inside the 3'LTR and the D4Z4-c insulator, are combined upstream of the EF1 alpha promoter
Depositing lab: James Ellis. Depositing organization: Hospital for Sick Children. Publication: Kinetics and epigenetics of retroviral silencing in mouse embryonic stem cells defined by deletion of the D4Z4 element. Rival-Gervier S, Lo MY, Khattak S, Pasceri P, Lorincz MC, Ellis J. Mol Ther. 2013 Aug;21(8):1536-50. doi: 10.1038/mt.2013.131. Epub 2013 Jun 11. PubMed 23752310.
Backbone
  Vector backbone: HSC1 retroviral vector
  Backbone size w/o insert (bp): 4941
  Total vector size (bp): 10065
  Vector type: Mammalian Expression, Retroviral
  Selectable markers: Puromycin
Growth in bacteria
  Bacterial resistance: Ampicillin, 100 μg/mL
  Growth temperature: 37°C
  Growth strain: Stbl3
  Copy number: High Copy
Gene/Insert 1
  Gene/Insert name: Enhanced Green Fluorescence Protein, Puromycin resistance gene (alt name: EiP)
  Insert size (bp): 1945
  Promoter: Human EF1-alpha
  Cloning method: Unknown
  Sequencing primers: 5′ agctggaggaacaagctttgc; 3′ ccatatgatcgatgcatggg
Gene/Insert 2
  Gene/Insert name: D4Z4 repeat, partial
  Species: H. sapiens (human)
  Cloning method: Unknown
  Sequencing primers: 5′ ctcgatcctccctttatcca; 3′ tcctttcaagacctagaagg
Terms and licenses: Academic/Nonprofit Terms; Industry Terms: Not Available to Industry
How to cite: HSC1-HS4-D4Z4c-GiP was a gift from James Ellis (Addgene plasmid # 58541 ; http://n2t.net/addgene:58541 ; RRID:Addgene_58541)
