>Addgene plasmid #58541 | HSC1-HS4-D4Z4c-GiP | addgene partial sequence | sequence record 92602 | EF1a-F 5'-TCAAGCCTCAGACAGTGGTTC-3'
ATTAGCCATGGTGAGCAAGGGCGAGGAGCTGTTCACCGGGGTGGTGCCCATCCTGGTCGAGCTGGACGGC
GACGTAAACGGCCACAAGTTCAGCGTGTCCGGCGAGGGCGAGGGCGATGCCACCTACGGCAAGCTGACCC
TGAAGTTCATCTGCACCACCGGCAAGCTGCCCGTGCCCTGGCCCACCCTCGTGACCACCCTGACCTACGG
CGTGCAGTGCTTCAGCCGCTACCCCGACCACATGAAGCAGCACGACTTCTTCAAGTCCGCCATGCCCGAA
GGCTACGTCCAGGAGCGCACCATCTTCTTCAAGGACGACGGCAACTACAAGACCCGCGCCGAGGTGAAGT
TCGAGGGCGACACCCTGGTGAACCGCATCGAGCTGAAGGGCATCGACTTCAAGGAGGACGGCAACATCCT
GGGGCACAAGCTGGAGTACAACTACAACAGCCACAACGTCTATATCATGGCCGACAAGCAGAAGAACGGC
ATCAAGGTGAACTTCAAGATCCGCCACAACATCGAGGACGGCAGCGTGCAGCTCGCCGACCACTACCAGC
AGAACACCCCCATCGGCGACGGCCCCGTGCTGCTGCCCGACAACCACTACCTGAGCACCCAGTCCGCCCT
GAGCAAAGACCCCAACGAGAAGCGCGATCACATGGTCCTGCTGGAGTTCGTGACCGCCGCCGGGATCACT
CTCGGCATGGACGAGCTGTACAAGTAA
