>Addgene plasmid #58541 | HSC1-HS4-D4Z4c-GiP | addgene partial sequence | sequence record 92605 | Puro-F2 5'-ctcggcttcaccgtcacc-3'
CGCACCTGGTGCATGACCCGCAAGCCCGGTGCCTGACGCCCGCCCCACGACCCGCAGCGCCCGACCGAAA
GGAGCGCACGACCCCATGCATCGATCATATGGATAAAATAAAAGATTTTATTTAGTCTCCAGAAAAAGGG
GGGAATGAAAGACCCCACCTGTAGGTTTGGCAAGCTAGGAGCTCTCCCATATGGTCGACGGTATCGCCGG
GGATCTATAACTTCGTATAATGTATGCTATACGAAGTTATAGATCCTCTAGCGATAAGCTTGATATCGAA
TTCGAGTTGGCGCGCCTGTCATTCTAAATCTCTCTTTCAGCCTAAAGCTTTTTCCCCGTATCCCCCCAGG
TGTCTGCAGGCTCAAAGAGCAGCGAGAAGCGTTCAGAGGAAAGCGATCCCGTGCCACCTTCCCCGTGCCC
GGGCTGTCCCCGCACGCTGCCGGCTCGGGGATGCGGGGGGAGCGCCGGACCGGAGCGGAGCCCCGGGCGG
CTCGCTGCTGCCCCCTAGCGGGGGAGGGACGTAATTACATCCCTGGGGGCTTTGGGAGGGGGCTGTCCCC
GTGAGCTCCCAGGCGCGCCTGTCATTCTAAATCTCTCTTTCAGCCTAAAGCTTTTTCCCCGTATCCCCCC
AGGTGTCTGCAGGCTCAAAGAGCAGCGAGAAGCGTTCAGAGGAAAGCGATCCCGTGCCACCTTCCCCGTG
CCCGGGCTGTCCCCGCACGCTGCCGGCTCGGGGATGCGGGGGGAGCGCCGGACCGGAGCGGAGCCCCGGG
CGGCTCGCTGCTGCCCCCTA
